Addgene plasmid #225304: pXD80ENSF18-C1878_02750_GsVadh(Gs28C)
Purpose: Expresses Gordonibacter sp. 28C Gs Vadh in Gordonibacter urolithinfaciens DSM 27213
Depositing lab: Emily Balskus. Depositing organization: Harvard University. Publication: Enantiocomplementary Gut Bacterial Enzymes Metabolize Dietary Polyphenols. Dong X, Bae M, Le C, Aguilar Ramos MA, Balskus EP. J Am Chem Soc. 2025 Mar 5;147(9):7231-7244. doi: 10.1021/jacs.4c09892. Epub 2025 Feb 24. PubMed 39993729.
Backbone
  Vector backbone: pXD68Kan2
  Vector type: Bacterial Expression
Growth in bacteria
  Bacterial resistance: Kanamycin, 50 μg/mL
  Growth temperature: 37°C
  Growth strain: DH5alpha
  Copy number: Low Copy
Gene/Insert
  Gene/Insert name: Gs Vadh (alt names: Gordonibacter sp. 28C 5-(3’,4’-dihydroxyphenyl)valeric acid dehydroxylase; C1878_02750)
  Species: Gordonibacter sp. 28C
Terms and licenses: Academic/Nonprofit Terms; Industry Terms: Not Available to Industry
How to cite: pXD80ENSF18-C1878_02750_GsVadh(Gs28C) was a gift from Emily Balskus (Addgene plasmid # 225304 ; http://n2t.net/addgene:225304 ; RRID:Addgene_225304)
