[The description below was written by a language model from this plasmid's Addgene catalogue record and pLannotate feature annotations shown in this document.]
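Description:
pXD80ENSF18-C1878_02750_GsVadh(Gs28C) is a low-copy bacterial expression plasmid built on the pXD68Kan2 backbone and intended to express a catechol-type dehydroxylase in the gut actinobacterium Gordonibacter urolithinfaciens DSM 27213. The 16.1 kb sequence carries the replication and mobilisation machinery of the broad-host-range plasmid RSF1010: oriV together with RepA, RepC (annotated as a fragment) and the mobA/repB gene, whose product supplies both relaxase and primase functions. An R1162-like antisense RNA involved in replication control is also annotated. This system lets the plasmid replicate in E. coli cloning strains such as DH5alpha as well as in unrelated hosts. Conjugative delivery is supported by the RSF1010 oriT with mobA and mobC, plus a separate IncP-type oriT with a traJ remnant, so the plasmid can be mobilised from a donor strain that provides transfer functions in trans. Selection is by kanamycin through the aphA-3 aminoglycoside phosphotransferase. Short fragments of a gentamicin acetyltransferase gene, a class 1 integron Pc promoter and lacI appear to be leftovers from earlier backbone versions.

The payload is Gs Vadh (locus C1878_02750) from Gordonibacter sp. 28C, a 5-(3',4'-dihydroxyphenyl)valeric acid dehydroxylase. The automated annotation leaves a large unannotated stretch of about 8 kb between a BioBrick prefix and the T7Te and rrnB T2 terminators. The insert and its regulatory elements presumably lie there, but the record does not state the promoter, any inducer system or any accompanying genes. The construct is used for heterologous expression of this enzyme in a Gordonibacter host, in work on gut bacterial metabolism of dietary polyphenols.
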