Features (pLannotate 1.2.2; 18 found; start..end, strand, type, name):
     19..813     -  CDS            KanR: aminoglycoside phosphotransferase; aphA-3; confers resistance to kanamycin
    820..876     -  CDS            GmR (fragment): gentamycin acetyltransferase; aacC1; confers resistance to gentamycin
   1052..1075    -  promoter       Pc promoter (fragment): intI1 (promoter lies within the coding sequence); class 1 integron promoter
   1055..1198    -  CDS            YPR2_ECOLX (fragment): Protein predicted: Swiss-Prot protein existence level 4. From Escherichia coli.
   1475..1494    +  misc_feature   BioBrick prefix: BioBrick prefix for parts that start with "ATG"
   9746..9773    +  terminator     T7Te terminator: phage T7 early transcription terminator
   9905..9932    +  terminator     rrnB T2 terminator: transcription terminator T2 from the E. coli rrnB gene
  10047..10087   +  CDS            lacI (fragment): lac repressor; lacI; The lac repressor binds to the lac operator to inhibit transcription in E. coli. This inhibition can be relieved by adding lactose or isopropyl-β-D-thiogalactopyranoside (IPTG).
  10364..11215   -  CDS            RSF1010 RepC (fragment): replication protein C of the broad-host-range plasmid RSF1010 (Scholz et al., 1989); repC
  11202..12041   -  CDS            RSF1010 RepA: replication protein A of the broad-host-range plasmid RSF1010 (Scholz et al., 1989); repA
  12033..12107   -  ncRNA          Plasmid R1162: Accession: RF00043 - R1162-like plasmid antisense RNA
  12555..14681   -  CDS            mobA: MOBA2_ECOLX - Also known as repB. Experimental evidence at protein level: Swiss-Prot protein existence level 1. Part of the relaxosome complex that is responsible for plasmid transfer during conjugation. Locally unwinds DNA and catalyzes the cleavage of one of the DNA strands at oriT. The cleaved strand is then transferred through the dedicated type IV secretion apparatus. MobA remains covalently linked at the 5' end of the strand, and once in the recipient cell, it probably catalyzes the rejoining of the two ends of the strand, re-forming the circular plasmid DNA. The primase activity of MobA
  14762..14849   -  oriT           RSF1010 oriT: origin of transfer of the broad-host-range plasmid RSF1010 (Scholz et al., 1989)
  14880..15161   +  CDS            mobC: MOBC_ECOLX - Protein predicted: Swiss-Prot protein existence level 4. This protein is essential to promote the specific transfer of the plasmid in the presence of conjugative plasmids. From Escherichia coli.
  15191..15585   +  rep_origin     RSF1010 oriV: replication origin of the broad-host-range plasmid RSF1010; requires the RSF1010 RepA/B/C proteins for replication (Scholz et al., 1989)
  15750..15791   -  terminator     bacterial terminator: putative bacterial transcription terminator
  15829..15854   -  CDS            traJ (fragment): oriT-recognizing protein; traJ
  15887..15996   -  oriT           oriT: incP origin of transfer
>Addgene plasmid #225304 | pXD80ENSF18-C1878_02750_GsVadh(Gs28C) | addgene full sequence | sequence record 464767 | Addgene NGS Result
GGCGGGCTGGCCGGCCTTCTAAAACAATTCATCCAGTAAAATATAATATTTTATTTTCTCCCAATCAGGC
TTGATCCCCAGTAAGTCAAAAAATAGCTCGACATACTGTTCTTCCCCGATATCCTCCCTGATCGACCGGA
CGCAGAAGGCAATGTCATACCACTTGTCCGCCCTGCCGCTTCTCCCAAGATCAATAAAGCCACTTACTTT
GCCATCTTTCACAAAGATGTTGCTGTCTCCCAGGTCGCCGTGGGAAAAGACAAGTTCCTCTTCGGGCTTT
TCCGTCTTTAAAAAATCATACAGCTCGCGCGGATCTTTAAATGGAGTGTCTTCTTCCCAGTTTTCGCAAT
CCACATCGGCCAGATCGTTATTCAGTAAGTAATCCAATTCGGCTAAGCGGCTGTCTAAGCTATTCGTATA
GGGACAATCCGATATGTCGATGGAGTGAAAGAGCCTGATGCACTCCGCATACAGCTCGATAATCTTTTCA
GGGCTTTGTTCATCTTCATACTCTTCCGAGCAAAGGACGCCATCGGCCTCACTCATGAGCAGATTGCTCC
AGCCATCATGCCGTTCAAAGTGCAGGACCTTTGGAACAGGCAGCTTTCCTTCCAGCCATAGCATCATGTC
CTTTTCCCGTTCCACATCATAGGTGGTCCCTTTATACCGGCTGTCCGTCATTTTTAAATATAGGTTTTCA
TTTTCTCCCACCAGCTTATATACCTTAGCAGGAGACATTCCTTCCGTATCTTTTACGCAGCGGTATTTTT
CGATCAGTTTTTTCAATTCCGGTGATATTCTCATTTTAGCCATGATGTTTAACTTTGTTTTAGGGCGACT
GCCCTGCTGCGTAACATCGTTGCTGCTCCATAACATCAAACATCGACCCACGGCGTAACGCGCTTGCTGC
TTGGATGCCCGAGGCATAGACTGTACCCCAAAAAAACAGTCATAACAAGCCATGAAAACCGCCACTGCGC
CGTTACCACCGCTGCGTTCGGTCAAGGTTCTGGACCAGTTGCGTGAGCGCATACGCTACTTGCATTACAG
CTTACGAACCGAACAGGCTTATGTCCACTGGGTTCGTGCCTTCATCCGTTTCCACGGTGTGCGTCACCCG
GCAACCTTGGGCAGCAGCGAAGTCGAGGCATTTCTGTCCTGGCTGGCGAACGAGCGCAAGGTTTCGGTCT
CCACGCATTCGAAACCGGTATCCCGCCGCCGCCGCCGGATACCGGTTTCGAATTGAGATTGCCACCTGAC
GTCTAAGAAACCATTATTATCATGACATTAACCTATAAAAATAGGCGTATCACGAGGCCCTTTCGTCTTC
AAGGCGAAAAAACCCCGCCGAAGCGGGGTTTTTTGCGAAATATAATGACCCTCTTGATAACCCAAGAGGG
CATTTTTTAGGAACGGTTATTTGATTATTAATCCGGCGGCAACTGAAACGATTCGGATCCTGTATTACTA
TTCTGAATTCGCGGCCGCTTCTAGATACGATGGCGCTTTGGGTCCCTGTCGCTTTGTCAAACAACGTCCA
CCCCCATAGACTTGGTTTTGACTCGTATCGATGCTGCGGCAGGGCCCGGGGATGCGTCGACCGCTCGCGC
GGCCATCCGCCGCTGCGGCCAGGTTCGATTGACTCGTTCTCTAGATCCTCCCCTTGTACGCCCTACCGAT
GCACCAATAATACCGTAGAAGTCAATCGCTCTAGCTGCGAAATTTCCTGTGATTCGATGGGAATTCGAAC
ACGGCCCCCACCTTCGAAACCTACCCCACATCGAGAAAGGCGTCATCGGACTTTAGATTCGGTATTGCAC
CAGAGGCTCGAACGGGCATCAGACTTTTGGTACGAGACGGCCCGTTGACCGGCGCTGAGCGCCCGCTGAC
AAATTCCTTTTGTCACGCCGAACATTTTAGACGGCTACTCGCGGCGGCCTCTCGCTCGGACAATGAAGGC
GCATCGAGGGGAAACCAAACTTCGTGCGTTCATCGTTTCCAAAACGAGCGAAAGGAGAGGAACATGACGG
AGTGGAAGAGGCAAGAGGGCGAGGAGACCATCTTCAGGACCTGCGCATGGTCGCCCCCGGGGTGCCACCC
GGTGGGATGCGGTTTGCAGGTGCACGTCAAAGACGGCAAGGTAACGAAGGTTGAAGGCGACCCCGAGCAC
CCCATCACCAAAGGCTCGCTGTGCACGCGCTGCCTAGCGCTTCCGGAGTACATCTACCATCCCGACCGCA
TCACGCACCCGCTGAAGCGCGCCAAGGAAGACCGCGGCAAGGACAAGTGGGAGCGGTGCACGTGGGACGA
GGCCACCGACCTCATCGCCAAGAACGCCCGCGAGATCACCGAGAAGTACGGCGCCGAGGCCATCTGCGTG
TTCGGCGGAACCGGCCGCGAGGGCAACAACTGGTACCCGCAGTGGGCGAACCTCGTGTTCGGCACGCCGA
ACTCCGTGTACGCCCAGGCCGGCTGGTCGTGCTACGGCCCACGTATGACGAACACCGCCTTCATGATCGG
CGGCGGCTATCCCGAGATCGACTACGCCCAGAAGTTCGAGGACCGCTACGAGCACGAGGGTTGGGTCGCC
CCCGAGTGCATCCTCATCTGGGGCAAGGAGCCGCTGCGCAGCAACCCCGACGGCCTGTACGGCCACGCCG
TCATCGAGATGGTGCGCCAGTTCGGCACGAAGCTCATCTGCGTCGACCCACGTGTGACCTGGCTCGGCAC
GCGCTCCGAGGAAGTGCTGCAGCTGCGCCCCGGCACCGACACGGCGCTGGCCATGGCGTTCATCTACGTC
ATGGCGCACGACGACCTCGTGGACCACGACTTCATCGACAAGTGGTGCTACGGCTACGAGCAGCTCGTCG
AGCGTGTACAGGACATGCCGCCCGCGAAAGCCGCCGAGATCTGCGGCGTGCCCGAAGAGCAGATCTGGCG
CGCGGCACGGCTGTACGGCAACGCCAAGCCCAGCAGCGTGGCCTGGGGCCTCGCCGTGGACGAGAACCCG
AACGGCACCCAGCTCGGCCAGTGCCTCATCGCGCTCATGGCCATCACCGGCTTCATCGACGCGCCCGGCG
GCACGACGCTCGGCATGGGCGACGACCAGGGCAACGTCGTGCGCGACGGCGGCTCCATCTCCGCCGACGA
GAAGGTGGACGACGCCACCGACTCCACGCTGGAGCTCGCGTTCAAGAACGGCATCATGACCGAGGAGACG
TGGGCGAAGCGCGTGGGCATCGACAAGTACCCGGCCATGGGCTCCATCCTGTGGACGGTCATGCCCGACG
AGTTCCTGAAGGCGCTTGAGACCGAGAAGCCCTACAAGATCCATATGGCGCACTTCATCTCGTCGAACCC
CATCGGCACCGCCATCTCCGCCGAGCCGCAGCGCTGGTACGAGGCGCTCAAAAAGCTCGACTTCAACTGC
GCGGCCGACCTGTTCATGAACCCCACCACCATGGCCTGCTGCGACGTGTTCCTGCCCATCGCCTCCACCA
TCGAGCACGACGGCATGGTGGTCACTCATTACGGCCTGAACTCGTCGTTCTACGGCGCGCAGAACAAGTG
CGTGCAGGTGGGCGAATGCAAGTCCGACGTCGAGGCCATGATGGCCGTGGGCAAGAAGATGTACCCCGAC
TTCTGGAACCGTTTCGAGACCCAGACCGACTACGACAACTTCCACGTCATGCGCTCGTGGCTGCCCTACG
AGGAGCTGCGCGAGAAGGTCACCGTCATGTCCAACGAGCCGTACTACAAGTACGAGATCGGCAAGCTGCG
TCCCGACGGACAGGTGGGCTTCCCCACCAGCACGGGCCGCGTGGAGCTGTACTCCTACATGTACGAGCAG
TTCGGCGAGAACCCCCTGCCCTACTACGAGGATCCCGCCTACGGCCCCGAGCGCACGCCCGAGCTCATGG
AGAAGTACCCCTTCATCCTCACCACGGGCGCCCGTCGCCAGGAGTTCTTCCATTCCGAGCACAAGCAGGT
TCCCAGCCTGCGCCAGATCACCCCGTATCCGCAGATCGACCTCAACCCCGCCGATGCCGCGCGCCTCGGC
ATCGAAGAGGACGACTGGGTGGAGATCGCCTCGCCCTACGGCGCCGTGCGGCAGCGCGCCCACGTGGTGC
CCACCATCAAGGAGGGCGTGTGCCACGCCATGCACGGCTGGTGGTACCCCGAGGAAGACGGCGAGGAACC
CAACCTGTTCGGCAACTGGAAGTCGAACATCAACGTGCTCATGCCCAACAGCGTGAACGGCGTGATGGGC
TTCGGCAACACGTTCAAGCAGATGATCTGCTCGCTGAAGAAAGTCGAGGGCGAGGGAGGCCCGAACGATC
CCGACAACACCGGCATCTTCCTGGAGCCCAGCCGCCAGGCCGAGTTCACCTACCAGCAGGTATGGCGTCC
CACCGACGAAACCAAGCAGGCTTAGAACCGTTTGAAAGAGAAGGAGGTACTGAAAATGACGCAAATGGCC
CTGTACATCGACTACGAATTCTGCTCTGGTTGCCACAGCTGCGAAGTCGCATGCCGCAACGAAATCGAGT
GCGGAATCGACGATTGGGGAATCAAAGTCCTCGAGGACAAGCCGCGCCAGCACGCTGACGGCTCCTGGCA
CTGGGACTACCTGGCGCTTCCGGGCGAGCTGTGCGACATGTGCGAAGAGCGCGTCGCGGCGGGAAAGCTT
CCCGCCTGCGTGCAGTCCTGCCAGGCCAAGTGCCTTGAGATCGGAACGATCGAGGAATGCGCCCAAAAGC
TTGCCGCCAAGGGCAAGAAAGCGGCGATCCTCGTTCCTTAGGACCGAAGCGACACGTCGATTCGAAGTCG
GGGGATGCGAAGGGTCCGCGTCGCATCCCCCCTCGCAAGGGAGATGAGCGAGATTGGGCAGCTGCGGAGC
GTTTTGCTCGTTTTGCGGAAGGTGCGGCAAAACCGTCGAGAAGTCTTTCGCCAACCCGAAACCCCCCGAC
GTCGCCCCACCGGGCGTGTCGGCTCGGGATGCGAAGCGGGAAGCGGAGGCCCATAAGACCGAAGGGAACG
TGTCGAGGGGAAACCACCACATATCGAAGGAGGGGTTATCTTGAGCGCAACCACAGCCACACTACCGAAC
CAAACCGCCAACGGCAAGCAGATGAAAAAGCTCATCGCCATCGTCGTGGCAGCGTTGGTCTTCCTGTTCT
TCCAGTTCGTTTGCCCGGTGCCGACCGGCCTGGAGAGAACCGCCATGTCGGCGGTCGGCATCCTGCTCGC
CTGCATCATCCTATGGGTCACCGAAGCCCTGCCGTTCATCGTCACGGTCGTGCTGATATTCCTGCTGATA
CCCCTAACGGGAATCTTGCCCTACGCGTCGACCGAAACCCAGGCGAGCGTGTTCAATTCGTCCAGCCTGC
TCGTGCCCATCTACTGCCTGTTCGTGTTCACGGTGTCCGGCGCCGTCATGTCCACGCCGATTCCGTATCG
CGTCGCCAGCGCGGCCCTGAAGTTCGCGGGCAACAGCACGACGAAGCTCATCATCGGCTTCTCGGTGGCC
ACGTCGGTCCTGTCGATGTTCGTCTCCGACCTCGCCGCCTCCGCCATCTTCATCGGCATCGGCCTGTCCA
TCGTCGAGGCGAACGGCGGAATCAAGGGCAAATCCGGTCTCGCCAAAGCGCTCACGGTGTCCGTTGCCGC
GGCGGCCGCCATCGGCGGCATCGGCACGCCAATCGGCAACTCGCTGAACATCCTGTGCATGACCTTGGTC
GAAACCTACATGGGGGTGCGCGTCACGTTCTTGGCCTGGTGCGCCGTCAACATCCCGCTGGCCTTGGTGG
TGTCCGTCATTTCCGGCTTCTGGTGCTCCAAGGTGTTCAAGATCGAGGAGATCAAACCGGAGGCCCTGTC
GGTCGTGTCCGCCAAGCTCGCCGATTACGGCAAGATGACCGTCATCGAGATCAAGCTCATCGTCTGGTTC
GTCATCGCCTTCGGCCTGATGATCATGAGCACGTGGTTCCCGCAGATCAACTCCATGCTCGTCGCCTTCG
CCTTCACGGTTATCGCTTTCGTCCCCGGCATCAACCTGCTGAGCAAAGAGCAGTACTACAAGAACATCCC
CTGGGAGATCATCATGATGATCATCGGCGTGCAGGCCCTGGCCACCGGCCTGGTGGGCACCGGCGTCGCC
GCATGGTTCGTCAACACCGTGCTTGCCGGCGCATCCGCTTGGCCGCTGCTGCTCGTCGTGCTCGTCATGT
GCTTCATCACGATGATCCTGCACATCTGCATCCCCGTCGGCCCGCCCACGGTGTCCGTCGCCGTGCCGCT
CATGATCGCGCTGGCCGCCACCACCGGCGTGAACGGCGCGGTCATCGCCTGTATCGGCGGCATCCTCGGC
GGCGTCACCACCTGGCTTCCCATCGACTCCATCATGATGATCTGCTACGAGAAGGGCTGGATCAGCATGG
CGGAGTGGCTGAAGAAGGCATGGTTCCCCACCGTCGTGCTCTGCGTGCTGAGCGCCCTGTACTTGCCCGC
CATGACCGGGCTCATGGGCTACTAGTTTCGTTTCCGACCATGCCGGGCGGCCGCGGCCGCCCGGCAGCCA
AGCTGTCGCGTTTTATGCATCTAAGGAGGAGGCAATGGGAGACCCCGGCCTTGTCGGCGCGATCGTCGTC
GGCATCGTTTTTCTGATGCTGGCAGCGGCCGTCGGTAAAAAGAAGAACAAGAACAAGACGAAAGACCAGC
GGTTGAGCGAGTGCTTCGAGGAATACGACCGGAAGATGGACAAGTTCCGTCGCTAGCCTCCCCAACGCCG
CTTCACCCCAAAGAGAAGGAGAACCACCATGTGCTTCAGACCAGCGACCACCTCCACGCCCGCCCCCGGA
GCCGGAGCGCCCGGCGCCCCCTCGGCCCCCGGTGCACCGGGTGCACCAGGCGCACCCGGCGCACCAGGCG
CACCCGGTGCGCCTGCGGCCCCCAGCGCACCCGGCACTCCCGCGGCGCCCGGAAACCCCGGCACCGCCGG
CAAATCCGCCGCAACGGACGCGCCCGGCGAATAACCGGCCATTCGCGACCGTTCGACTTCAAGGAGAGGG
CTCACCGGTGACTACCCTGCAGATAATTTCGATCGTGGTGTTCGTGGCCGTCATGGCCCTGGTCGTATCG
GAGAAGATACACCGAGCGCTCGCGGCGCTGCTCGGCGCCGTCGTGCTGTTCTGCATCGGCGTCGTCGACT
TCGACGCGGGCATGGAGTCGATAGACTTCAACACGCTCGGCGTCCTGTGCGGCATGATGATGTTCGTGGC
CGTGGTGAAGCAGTCCGGCCTTTTCGAATACGTGGCCATACGGTCGGCCAAGCTGTGCAAGGGAAACCCC
TGGAAGATCATGGTCGCCTTCGTGGTCATCACGGCGGTGTTCTCCGCCCTGCTCGACAACGTGACCACCA
TCCTGCTCATCGGCCCCATGACCATCATGCTGTGCCGAACGCTGAAGATCGACGCGACCCCCTTCCTCAT
CGCCGAGATCATCGCGTCGAACGTAGGGGGGACCGCCACGCTCATCGGCGACCCGCCGAACATCATGATC
GGTTCGGCGGCGGGCCTCACCTTCTTCGACTTCATCCGCTACGACGCCCCCGTCGTGGTGGTCATCCTCG
TCGTGCTGCTGCTCGTGTTCAGGATGCTGTACGGACGCAAGCTGTTCGTCGACGAGGGCGACATGTTCAA
GGTGATGGCCCTCTCCGAACAAGACGCCATCAAGGACCGCCCCCTGTTCGTCAAGAGCATCGCGATGATC
GTGGCCGTCACCGCCGCGTTCATGCTCCACGGCGTGCTGCACCTCGAGTCGGCGGTGATCGCCTTGGGTG
CCGCCGGAATCATGCTCCTCATATCGAGAAGCGATCTGGAAGTGGCGCTCGAGGGCGTCGAATGGGGCAC
CATCGGCTTCTTCCTCGGCCTGTTCGTGGTGGTGGGGGCCATGGAGCACACCGGCGTCATCGCGCTTATC
GGCGAGGGGCTCGTGTCGCTCACCGGGGGCAACGTGGTGCTGCTCATGATCGCCCTGCTGTGGGGCTCCG
CGCTGCTCTCGGCCGTGCTCGACAACATCCCGTTCGTCGCCACCATGATCCCCATCATCACCGTCATGGC
ATCGACGGGCATCGACGTGTTCCCCCTGTGGTGGGCCATCTCGCTCGGCGCCTGCCTCGGCGGCAACGGG
TCGCTCGTGGGAGCGTCGGCCAACGTCGTGCTGTCGGGCATCGCGAACAAAGAGGGCTACCCCATCAGCT
TCATGGGCTTCACCAAGATCGGCTTCCCCATCATGCTGCTGACGGTTGCCATCGCAACGGCGTACCTGCT
CGTGGTCTTCTAGCCGACGGCGGCAGGCGCGACGCGAAGTGGAAGGACGGCCCGTCGGGCTCGAACCCGA
CGGGCCGTCCTTCATGCGCGCCCGCAGGACGCAGCTACGTTGCGAGCCCCGCGAAAGCGGGCGCGGCGTT
CCTTGAAGGCCTAGAAGGTGCCTTGGATGCCTTGGGCGAACTTCGCTATCGAGCGGAAGCTCGCCGAGTT
TTTCTGGAACAGTATGTAGAAGTGCCAATTCAGGCGAGGATCCGACAGAGGGATCGCGCAGAACCCCGCA
GGAGGGGCCACGGAGAACTTGTCGGAGACGATGCCCGTGCCGCCGCTCCTCTTCACCACATGGATCATCG
AGCTCGTGCTGGGTATGACGCTGACGTTGGCCCGATCGAAGCCGAGCGAGTCGAGTTGCGCGAACAGCGG
CGCGTACTGGAAAACCGGCTCCGACATCAGCAGCAGCTTCTGGTCCTTCAAGTCCATCACCGACAGGCTC
TCCTTGCGGCCCAACGGCGATGCGGCGCTCGTCAGCGCGAACGAAACCGACCCCTCCCCCATCTCGAGCA
CGTCGCAATCGGGGAACTTCCGCTCCATGCACATAACGACGGCGACGTCGGCCTTCCCCGTGCAAACCGA
TCGATAGCAATCCTCGCAGCTCATCTCGGACACCCGCAGCCGGTCGGAATGCTGCGCGATGTACTCGTCG
GTACCCAGCGATATCCCTGCGAAGAGGTTGGTGCTCACCGCGAGGTTGAGCGTTTGGTCGGATGCGTCGG
GGCCGGCGAACATGACGTGCAAGCCGTCCACCTTCGTGACGATCTCGCGCGCCTCGCCGGCCAGCTGCTG
CCCCGCGGGAGTGAGCACCATCTCGTTGCCATGGCGCTCGAAGAGCGCGATGCCGAGCTCGGTCTCGATG
GCCTTGATGGAGTGCGCGACGTTCTGCCTGCTGGTGAAGCACCGTTTGGCCGCCTGGGCGTAACTGGAGT
TCTCTGCCGCAGCCAGCAGATGACGAAGTTGGTGGATTTCCATACCCGACCCCCTGCCCCGCTCGTTGTC
GACGGCAAGTCCGCGGCACCCTGAAACCCGCGACGCCGTCAACCTCCAAGGAAAACGAATCCCTCCGGCA
AAACGCATTCCGCTTCGCCGTCCCCATGGTTCGATTATAACCGATTATCATGAAGCCTCAACGAGAGAGA
CGAACCGGCATTGTTCCGAGGAGTCGCCTTCGCATATCCGAAATCCGCCGGCTCGGCTCACGCCCGGGAA
GCGCACTTCAGATATGGGCTCGATATCGCCGGAATTCAGATCAATGCGTCGAATGCCGCACCGGCAACGT
CGTTTGGAACTGACGGTGCGATGAAATCGACCTGGGTTTGCCTTATCCTTTCTTTAGAGGCGAATCGGAC
TAGTCGACTCACACTGGCTCACCTTCGGGTGGGCCTTTCTGCGTTTATATACTAGAGAGAGAATATAAAA
AGCCAGATTATTAATCCGGCTTTTTTATTATTTAATTCCTGTTATAAAAAAAGGATCAATTTTGAACTCT
CTCCCAAAGTTGATCCCTTAACGATCCCTGCAGGAGAAGGCCATCCTGACGGATGGCCTTTTTGAAGCTT
TCTAGAATCGGGGGCCCCCGGGGGGATTCTAGAACAATGGAAGTCCTCGTCTCGCCCTCGAATTAGCCCG
CTTAATGAGCGGGCTTTTTTTGAATTAATTCTCGCGAGCTGGCACGACAGGTTTCCCGACTGGAAAGCGG
GCAGTGAGCGCAACGCAATTAATGTAAGTTAGCGCGAATTGCAAGCTGGCCGACGCGCTGGGCTACGTCT
TGCTGGCGTTCGGGAGCAGAAGAGCATACATCTGGAAGCAAAGCCAGGAAAGCGGCCTATGGAGCTGTGC
GGCAGCGCTCAGTAGGCAATTTTTCAAAATATTGTTAAGCCTTTTCTGAGCATGGTATTTTTCATGGTAT
TACCAATTAGCAGGAAAATAAGCCATTGAATATAAAAGATAAAAATGTCTTGTTTACAATAGAGTGGGGG
GGGTCAGCCTGCCGCCTTGGGCCGGGTGATGTCGTACTTGCCCGCCGCGAACTCGGTTACCGTCCAGCCC
AGCGCGACCAGCTCCGGCAACGCCTCGCGCACCCGCTGGCGGCGCTTGCGCATGGTCGAACCACTGGCCT
CTGACGGCCAGACATAGCCGCACAAGGTATCTATGGAAGCCTTGCCGGTTTTGCCGGGGTCGATCCAGCC
ACACAGCCGCTGGTGCAGCAGGCGGGCGGTTTCGCTGTCCAGCGCCCGCACCTCGTCCATGCTGATGCGC
ACATGCTGGCCGCCACCCATGACGGCCTGCGCGATCAAGGGGTTCAGGGCCACGTACAGGCGCCCGTCCG
CCTCGTCGCTGGCGTACTCCGACAGCAGCCGAAACCCCTGCCGCTTGCGGCCATTCTGGGCGATGATGGA
TACCTTCCAAAGGCGCTCGATGCAGTCCTGTATGTGCTTGAGCGCCCCACCACTATCGACCTCTGCCCCG
ATTTCCTTTGCCAGCGCCCGATAGCTACCTTTGACCACCATGGCATCAGCGGTGACGGCCTCCCACTTGG
GTTCCAGGAACAGCCGGAGCTGCCGTCCGCCTTCGGTCTTGGGTTCCGGGCCAAGCACTAGGCCATTAGG
CCCAGCCATGGCCACCAGCCCTTGCAGGATGCGCAGATCATCAGCGCCCAGCGGCTCCGGGCCGCTGAAC
TCGATCCGCTTGCCGTCGCCGTAGTCATACGTCACGTCCAGCTTGCTGCGCTTGCGCTCGCCCCGCTTGA
GGGCACGGAACAGGCCGGGGGCCAGACAGTGCGCCGGGTCGTGTCGGACGTGGCTGAGGCTGTGCTTGTT
CTTAGGCTTCACCACGGGGCACCCCCTTGCTCTTGCGCTGCCTCTCCAGCACGGCGGGCTTGAGCACCCC
GCCGTCATGCCGCCTGAACCACCGATCAGCGAACGGTGCGCCATAGTTGGCCTTGCTCACACCGAAGCGG
ACGAAGAACCGGCGCTGGTCGTCGTCCACACCCCATTCCTCGGCCTCGGCGCTGGTCATGCTCGACAGGT
AGGACTGCCAGCGGATGTTATCGACCAGTACCGAGCTGCCCCGGCTGGCCTGCTGCTGGTCGCCTGCGCC
CATCATGGCCGCGCCCTTGCTGGCATGGTGCAGGAACACGATAGAGCACCCGGTATCGGCGGCGATGGCC
TCCATGCGACCGATGACCTGGGCCATGGGGCCGCTGGCGTTTTCTTCCTCGATGTGGAACCGGCGCAGCG
TGTCCAGCACCATCAGGCGGCGGCCCTCGGCGGCGCGCTTGAGGCCGTCGAACCACTCCGGGGCCATGAT
GTTGGGCAGGCTGCCGATCAGCGGCTGGATCAGCAGGCCGTCAGCCACGGCTTGCCGTTCCTCGGCGCTG
AGGTGCGCCCCAAGGGCGTGCAGGCGGTGATGAATGGCGGTGGGCGGGTCTTCGGCGGGCAGGTAGATCA
CCGGGCCGGTGGGCAGTTCGCCCACCTCCAGCAGATCCGGCCCGCCTGCAATCTGTGCGGCCAGTTGCAG
GGCCAGCATGGATTTACCGGCACCACCGGGCGACACCAGCGCCCCGACCGTACCGGCCACCATGTTGGGC
AAAACGTAGTCCAGCGGTGGCGGCGCTGCTGCGAACGCCTCCAGAATATTGATAGGCTTATGGGTAGCCA
TTGATTGCCTCCTTTGCAGGCAGTTGGTGGTTAGGCGCTGGCGGGGTCACTACCCCCGCCCTGCGCCGCT
CTGAGTTCTTCCAGGCACTCGCGCAGCGCCTCGTATTCGTCGTCGGTCAGCCAGAACTTGCGCTGACGCA
TCCCTTTGGCCTTCATGCGCTCGGCATATCGCGCTTGGCGTACAGCGTCAGGGCTGGCCAGCAGGTCGCC
GGTCTGCTTGTCCTTTTGGTCTTTCATATCAGTCACCGAGAAACTTGCCGGGGCCGAAAGGCTTGTCTTC
GCGGAACAAGGACAAGGTGCAGCCGTCAAGGTTAAGGCTGGCCATATCAGCGACTGAAAAGCGGCCAGCC
TCGGCCTTGTTTGACGTATAACCAAAGCCACCGGGCAACCAATAGCCCTTGTCACTTTTGATCAGGTAGA
CCGACCCTGAAGCGCTTTTTTCGTATTCCATAAAACCCCCTTCTGTGCGTGAGTACTCATAGTATAACAG
GCGTGAGTACCAACGCAAGCACTACATGCTGAAATCTGGCCCGCCCCTGTCCATGCCTCGCTGGCGGGGT
GCCGGTGCCCGTGCCAGCTCGGCCCGCGCAAGCTGGACGCTGGGCAGACCCATGACCTTGCTGACGGTGC
GCTCGATGTAATCCGCTTCGTGGCCGGGCTTGCGCTCTGCCAGCGCTGGGCTGGCCTCGGCCATGGCCTT
GCCGATTTCCTCGGCACTGCGGCCCCGGCTGGCCAGCTTCTGCGCGGCGATAAAGTCGCACTTGCTGAGG
TCATCACCGAAGCGCTTGACCAGCCCGGCCATCTCGCTGCGGTACTCGTCCAGCGCCGTGCGCCGGTGGC
GGCTAAGCTGCCGCTCGGACAGTTCGAGGCTGGCCAGCCTGCGGGCCTTCTCCTGCTGCCGCTGGGCCTG
CTCGATCTGCTGGCCAGCCTGCTGCACCAGCGCCGGGCCAGCGGTGGCGGTCTTGCCCTTGGATTCACGC
AGCAGCACCCACGGCTGATAACCGGCGCGGGTGGTGTGCTTGTCCTTGCGGTTGGTGAAGCCCGCCAAGC
GGCCATAGTGGCGGCTGTCGGCGCTGGCCGGGTCGGCGTCGTACTCGCTGGCCAGCGTCCGGGCAATCTG
CCCCCGAAGTTCACCGCCTGCGGCGTCGGCCACCTTGACCCATGCCTGATAGTTCTTCGGGCTGGTTTCC
ACTACCAGGGCAGGCTCCCGGCCCTCGGCTTTCATGTCATCCAGGTCAAACTCGCTGAGGTCGTCCACCA
GCACCAGACCATGCCGCTCCTGCTCGGCGGGCCTGATATACACGTCATTGCCCTGGGCATTCATCCGCTT
GAGCCATGGCGTGTTCTGGAGCACTTCGGCGGCTGACCATTCCCGGTTCATCATCTGGCCGGTGGTGGCG
TCCCTGACGCCGATATCGAAGCGCTCACAGCCCATGGCCTTGAGCTGTCGGCCTATGGCCTGCAAAGTCC
TGTCGTTCTTCATCGGGCCACCAAGCGCAGCCAGATCGAGCCGTCCTCGGTTGTCAGTGGCGTCAGGTCG
AGCAAGAGCAACGATGCGATCAGCAGCACCACCGTAGGCATCATGGAAGCCAGCATCACGGTTAGCCATA
GCTTCCAGTGCCACCCCCGCGACGCGCTCCGGGCGCTCTGCGCGGCGCTGCTCACCTCGGCGGCTACCTC
CCGCAACTCTTTGGCCAGCTCCACCCATGCCGCCCCTGTCTGGCGCTGGGCTTTCAGCCACTCCGCCGCC
TGCGCCTCGCTGGCCTGCTGGGTCTGGCTCATGACCTGCCGGGCTTCGTCGGCCAGTGTCGCCATGCTCT
GGGCCAGCGGTTCGATCTGCTCCGCTAACTCGTTGATGCCTCTGGATTTCTTCACTCTGTCGATTGCGTT
CATGGTCTATTGCCTCCCGGTATTCCTGTAAGTCGATGATCTGGGCGTTGGCGGTGTCGATGTTCAGGGC
CACGTCTGCCCGGTCGGTGCGGATGCCCCGGCCTTCCATCTCCACCACGTTCGGCCCCAGGTGAACACCG
GGCAGGCGCTCGATGCCCTGCGCCTCAAGTGTTCTGTGGTCAATGCGGGCGTCGTGGCCTGCCCGCTCTA
ATGCCCGGTTGGCATGGTCGGCCCATGCCTCGCGGGTCTGCTCAAGCCATGCCTTGGGCTTGAGCGCTTC
GGTCTTCTGTGCCCCGCCCTTCTCCGGGGTCTTGCCGTTGTACCGCTTGAACCACTGAGCGGCGGGCCGC
TCGATGCCGTCATTGATCCGCTCGGAGATCATCAGGTGGCAGTGCGGGTTCTCGCCGCCACCGGCATGGA
TGGCCAGCGTATACGGCAGGCGCTCGGCACCGGTCAGGTGCTGGGCGAACTCGGACGCCAGCGCCTTCTG
CTGGTCGAGGGTCAGCTCGACCGGCAGGGCAAATTCGACCTCCTTGAACAGCCGCCCATTGGCGCGTTCA
TACAGGTCGGCAGCATCCCAGTAGTCGGCGGGCCGCTCGACGAACTCCGGCATGTGCCCGGATTCGGCGT
GCAAGACTTCATCCATGTCGCGGGCATACTTGCCTTCGCGCTGGATGAAGTCGGCCTTGGCCCTGGCCGA
TTGGCCGCCCGACCTGCTGCCGGTTTTCGCCGTAAGGTGATAAATCGCCATGCTGCCTCGCTGTTGCTTT
TGCTTTTCGGCTCCATGCAATGGCCCTCGGAGAGCGCACCGCCCGAAGGGTGGCCGTTAGGCCAGTTTCT
CGAAGAGAAACCGGTAAGTGCGCCCTCCCCTACAAAGTAGGGTCGGGATTGCCGCCGCTGTGCCTCCATG
ATAGCCTACGAGACAGCACATTAACAATGGGGTGTCAAGATGGTTAAGGGGAGCAACAAGGCGGCGGATC
GGCTGGCCAAGCTCGAAGAACAACGAGCGCGAATCAATGCCGAAATTCAGCGGGTGCGGGCAAGGGAACA
GCAGCAAGAGCGCAAGAACGAAACAAGGCGCAAGGTGCTGGTGGGGGCCATGATTTTGGCCAAGGTGAAC
AGCAGCGAGTGGCCGGAGGATCGGCTCATGGCGGCAATGGATGCGTACCTTGAACGCGACCACGACCGCG
CCTTGTTCGGTCTGCCGCCACGCCAGAAGGATGAGCCGGGCTGAATGATCGACCGAGACAGGCCCTGCGG
GGCTGCACACGCGCCCCCACCCTTCGGGTAGGGGGAAAGGCCGCTAAAGCGGCTAAAAGCGCTCCAGCGT
ATTTCTGCGGGGTTTGGTGTGGGGTTTAGCGGGCTTTGCCCGCCTTTCCCCCTGCCGCGCAGCGGTGGGG
CGGTGTGTAGCCTAGCGCAGCGAATAGACCAGCTATCCGGCCTCTGGCCGGGCATATTGGGCAAGGGCAG
CAGCGCCCCACAAGGGCGCTGATAACCGCGCCTAGTGGATTATTCTTAGATAATCATGGATGGATTTTTC
CAACACCCCGCCAGCCCCCGCCCCTGCTGGGTTTGCAGGTTTGGGGGCGTGACAGTTATTGCAGGGGTTC
GTGACAGTTATTGCAGGGGGGCGTGACAGTTATTGCAGGGGTTCGTGACAGTTAGTACGGGAGTGACGGG
CACTGGCTGGCAATGTCTAGCAACGGCAGGCATTTCGGCTGAGGGTAAAAGAACTTTCCGCTAAGCGATA
GACTGTATGTAAACACAGTATTGCAAGGACGCGGAACATGCCTCATGTGGCGGCCCTCGCGAGAATTAAT
TCAGATAAAAAAAATCCTTAGCTTTCGCTAAGGATGATTTCTAGCGATGACCCTGCTGATTGGTTCGCTG
ACCGTAGACTGGTTGGCTTGGTTTCATCAGCCATCCGCTTGCCCTCATCTGTTACGCCGGCGGTAGCCGG
CCAGCCTCGCAGAGCAGGATTCCCGTTGAGCACCGCCAGGTGCGAATAAGGGACAGTGAAGAAGGAACAC
CCGCTCGCGGGTGGGCCTACTTCACCTATCCTGCCCGGCTGACGCCGTTGGATACACCAAGGAAAGTCTA
CACGAACCCTTTGGCAAAATCCTGTATATCGTGCGACATCGCGCGCGCGCGCGCGGATGCTAGCGGCGCG
CCAAAAAAAAGCCCGCTCATTA
